>Addgene plasmid #187911 | pSAC200 | addgene full sequence | sequence record 371542 | Addgene NGS Result
ATGATAATAATGGTTTCTTAGACGGATCGCTTGCCTGTAACTTACACGCGCCTCGTATCTTTTAATGATG
GAATAATTTGGGAATTTACTCTGTGTTTATTTATTTTTATGTTTTGTATTTGGATTTTAGAAAGTAAATA
AAGAAGGTAGAAGAGTTACGGAATGAAGAAAAAAAAATAAACAAAGGTTTAAAAAATTTCAACAAAAAGC
GTACTTTACATATATATTTATTAGACAAGAAAAGCAGATTAAATAGATATACATTCGATTAACGATAAGT
AAAATGTAAAATCACAGGATTTTCGTGTGTGGTCTTCTACACAGACAAGATGAAACAATTCGGCATTAAT
ACCTGAGAGCAGGAAGAGCAAGATAAAAGGTAGTATTTGTTGGCGATCCCCCTAGAGTCTTTTACATCTT
CGGAAAACAAAAACTATTTTTTCTTTAATTTCTTTTTTTACTTTCTATTTTTAATTTATATATTTATATT
AAAAAATTTAAATTATAATTATTTTTATAGCACGTGATGAAAAGGACCCAGGTGGCACTTTTCGGGGAAA
TGTGCGCGGAACCCCTATTTGTTTATTTTTCTAAATACATTCAAATATGTATCCGCTCATGAGACAATAA
CCCTGATAAATGCTTCAATAATATTGAAAAAGGAAGAGTATGAGTATTCAACATTTCCGTGTCGCCCTTA
TTCCCTTTTTTGCGGCATTTTGCCTTCCTGTTTTTGCTCACCCAGAAACGCTGGTGAAAGTAAAAGATGC
TGAAGATCAGTTGGGTGCACGAGTGGGTTACATCGAACTGGATCTCAACAGCGGTAAGATCCTTGAGAGT
TTTCGCCCCGAAGAACGTTTTCCAATGATGAGCACTTTTAAAGTTCTGCTATGTGGCGCGGTATTATCCC
GTATTGACGCCGGGCAAGAGCAACTCGGTCGCCGCATACACTATTCTCAGAATGACTTGGTTGAGTACTC
ACCAGTCACAGAAAAGCATCTTACGGATGGCATGACAGTAAGAGAATTATGCAGTGCTGCCATAACCATG
AGTGATAACACTGCGGCCAACTTACTTCTGACAACGATCGGAGGACCGAAGGAGCTAACCGCTTTTTTGC
ACAACATGGGGGATCATGTAACTCGCCTTGATCGTTGGGAACCGGAGCTGAATGAAGCCATACCAAACGA
CGAGCGTGACACCACGATGCCTGTAGCAATGGCAACAACGTTGCGCAAACTATTAACTGGCGAACTACTT
ACTCTAGCTTCCCGGCAACAATTAATAGACTGGATGGAGGCGGATAAAGTTGCAGGACCACTTCTGCGCT
CGGCCCTTCCGGCTGGCTGGTTTATTGCTGATAAATCTGGAGCCGGTGAGCGTGGGTCTCGCGGTATCAT
TGCAGCACTGGGGCCAGATGGTAAGCCCTCCCGTATCGTAGTTATCTACACGACGGGGAGTCAGGCAACT
ATGGATGAACGAAATAGACAGATCGCTGAGATAGGTGCCTCACTGATTAAGCATTGGTAACTGTCAGACC
AAGTTTACTCATATATACTTTAGATTGATTTAAAACTTCATTTTTAATTTAAAAGGATCTAGGTGAAGAT
CCTTTTTGATAATCTCATGACCAAAATCCCTTAACGTGAGTTTTCGTTCCACTGAGCGTCAGACCCCGTA
GAAAAGATCAAAGGATCTTCTTGAGATCCTTTTTTTCTGCGCGTAATCTGCTGCTTGCAAACAAAAAAAC
CACCGCTACCAGCGGTGGTTTGTTTGCCGGATCAAGAGCTACCAACTCTTTTTCCGAAGGTAACTGGCTT
CAGCAGAGCGCAGATACCAAATACTGTTCTTCTAGTGTAGCCGTAGTTAGGCCACCACTTCAAGAACTCT
GTAGCACCGCCTACATACCTCGCTCTGCTAATCCTGTTACCAGTGGCTGCTGCCAGTGGCGATAAGTCGT
GTCTTACCGGGTTGGACTCAAGACGATAGTTACCGGATAAGGCGCAGCGGTCGGGCTGAACGGGGGGTTC
GTGCACACAGCCCAGCTTGGAGCGAACGACCTACACCGAACTGAGATACCTACAGCGTGAGCTATGAGAA
AGCGCCACGCTTCCCGAAGGGAGAAAGGCGGACAGGTATCCGGTAAGCGGCAGGGTCGGAACAGGAGAGC
GCACGAGGGAGCTTCCAGGGGGAAACGCCTGGTATCTTTATAGTCCTGTCGGGTTTCGCCACCTCTGACT
TGAGCGTCGATTTTTGTGATGCTCGTCAGGGGGGCGGAGCCTATGGAAAAACGCCAGCAACGCGGCCTTT
TTACGGTTCCTGGCCTTTTGCTGGCCTTTTGCTGGCCTTTTGCTCAAGTAGAGGGGGTAATTTTTCCCCT
TTATTTTGTTCATACATTCTTAAATTGCTTTGCCTCTCCTTTTGGAAAGCTATACTTCGGAGCACTGTTG
AGCGAAGGCTCATTAGATATATTTTCTGTCATTTTCCTTAACCCAAAAATAAGGGAAAGGGTCCAAAAAG
CGCTCGGACAACTGTTGACCGTGATCCGAAGGACTGGCTATACAGTGTTCACAAAATAGCCAAGCTGAAA
ATAATGTGTAGCTATGTTCAGTTAGTTTGGCTAGCAAAGATATAAAAGCAGGTCGGAAATATTTATGGGC
ATTATTATGCAGAGCATCAACATGATAAAAAAAAACAGTTGAATATTCCCTCAAAAGAGGTGCTTGTAGA
TAACCTCCACGATGGTGCACCTTGGGCAACACAAAAGTGGCAAATCATCTACAATGCGCACCCTTAGCGA
GAGGTTTATCATTAAGGTCAACCTCTGGATGTTGTTTCGGCATCCTGCATTGAATCTGAGTTACTGTCTG
TTTGAACTGCAGCCAAAGATGCGTGCCGTTGCAGTTAGCTAACAGGCCATGCGGCCGCGTTTCAGAGCTA
TGCTGGAAACAGCATAGCAAGTTGAAATAAGGCTAGTCCGTTATCAACTTGAAAAAGTGGCACCGAGTCG
GTGCTTTTTGACACTGAGTGAGAAACGTCCCCGTCGTAGTGTCGGTAATGCGTTGTTTCAACGTAGCCAA
TTCTCACAAAGAAAGTGGAATATTCATTCATATCATATTTTTTCTATTAACTGCCTGGTTTCTTTTAAAT
TTTTTATTGGTTGTCGACTTGAACGGAGTGACAATATATATATATATATTTAATAATGACATCATTATCT
GTAAATCTGATTCTTAATGCTATTCTAGTTATGTAAGAGTGGTCCTTTCCATAAAAAAAAAAAAAAGAAA
AAAGAATTTTAGGAATACAATGCAGCTTGTAAGTAAAATCTGGAATATTCATATCGCCACAACTTCTTAT
GCTTATAAAAGCACTAATGCCTGAATTTATGTTGAAAATATGTGTCACAAATAAAGAAACTGTGACATCT
GACACATTTCCACGTACCCAATTCGCCCTATAGTGAGTCGTATTACGCGCGCTCACTGGCCGTCGTTTTA
CAACGTCGTGACTGGGAAAACCCTGGCGTTACCCAACTTAATCGCCTTGCAGCACATCCCCCTTTCGCCA
GCTGGCGTAATAGCGAAGAGGCCCGCACCGATCGCCCTTCCCAACAGTTGCGCAGCCTGAATGGCGAATG
G
[124 nt withheld, positions 3642-3765]
C
[91 nt withheld, positions 3767-3857]
A
[49 nt withheld, positions 3859-3907]
CCTTTGACGTTGGAGTCCACGTTCTTT
[37 nt withheld, positions 3935-3971]
ACCCTATCTCGGTCTATTCTTTTGATTTATAAGGGATTTTGCCGATTTCGGCCTATTGGTTAAAAAATGA
GCTGATTTAACAAAAATTTAACGCGAATTTTAACAAAATATTAACGCTTACAATTTCCTGATGCGGTATT
TTCTCCTTACGCATCTGTGCGGTATTTCACACCGCATAGGGTAATAACTGATATAATTAAATTGAAGCTC
TAATTTGTGAGTTTAGTATACATGCATTTACTTATAATACAGTTTTTTAGTTTTGCTGGCCGCATCTTCT
CAAATATGCTTCCCAGCCTGCTTTTCTGTAACGTTCACCCTCTACCTTAGCATCCCTTCCCTTTGCAAAT
AGTCCTCTTCCAACAATAATAATGTCAGATCCTGTAGAGACCACATCATCCACGGTTCTATACTGTTGAC
CCAATGCGTCTCCCTTGTCATCTAAACCCACACCGGGTGTCATAATCAACCAATCGTAACCTTCATCTCT
TCCACCCATGTCTCTTTGAGCAATAAAGCCGATAACAAAATCTTTGTCGCTCTTCGCAATGTCAACAGTA
CCCTTAGTATATTCTCCAGTAGATAGGGAGCCCTTGCATGACAATTCTGCTAACATCAAAAGGCCTCTAG
GTTCCTTTGTTACTTCTTCTGCCGCCTGCTTCAAACCGCTAACAATACCTGGGCCCACCACACCGTGTGC
ATTCGTAATGTCTGCCCATTCTGCTATTCTGTATACACCCGCAGAGTACTGCAATTTGACTGTATTACCA
ATGTCAGCAAATTTTCTGTCTTCGAAGAGTAAAAAATTGTACTTGGCGGATAATGCCTTTAGCGGCTTAA
CTGTGCCCTCCATGGAAAAATCAGTCAAGATATCCACATGTGTTTTTAGTAAACAAATTTTGGGACCTAA
TGCTTCAACTAACTCCAGTAATTCCTTGGTGGTACGAACATCCAATGAAGCACACAAGTTTGTTTGCTTT
TCGTGCATGATATTAAATAGCTTGGCAGCAACAGGACTAGGATGAGTAGCAGCACGTTCCTTATATGTAG
CTTTCGACATGATTTATCTTCGTTTCCTGCAGGTTTTTGTTCTGTGCAGTTGGGTTAAGAATACTGGGCA
ATTTCATGTTTCTTCAACACTACATATGCGTATATATACCAATCTAAGTCTGTGCTCCTTCCTTCGTTCT
TCCTTCTGTTCGGAGATTACCGAATCAAAAAAATTTCAAGGAAACCGAAATCAAAAAAAAGAATAAAAAA
AAAATGATGAATTGAAAAGGTGGTATGGTGCACTCTCAGTACAATCTGCTCTGATGCCGCATAGTTAAGC
CAGCCCCGACACCCGCCAACACCCGCTGACGCGCCCTGACGGGCTTGTCTGCTCCCGGCATCCGCTTACA
GACAAGCTGTGACCGTCTCCGGGAGCTGCATGTGTCAGAGGTTTTCACCGTCATCACCGAAACGCGCGAG
ACGAAAGGGCCTCGTGATACGCCTATTTTTATAGGTTAATGTC
Features (pLannotate 1.2.2; 14 found; start..end, strand, type, name):
     25..528     -  misc_feature   CEN/ARS: S. cerevisiae CEN6 centromere fused to an autonomously replicating sequence
    565..669     +  promoter       AmpR promoter: bla
    670..1530    +  CDS            AmpR: β-lactamase; bla; confers resistance to ampicillin, carbenicillin, and related antibiotics
   1701..2289    +  rep_origin     ori: high-copy-number ColE1/pMB1/pBR322/pUC origin of replication
   2947..3014    +  misc_RNA       tracrRNA (fragment): trans-activating CRISPR RNA for the Streptococcus pyogenes CRISPR/Cas9 system
   3182..3201    +  promoter       LEU2 promoter (fragment): S. cerevisiae LEU2
   3457..3475    -  promoter       T7 promoter: promoter for bacteriophage T7 RNA polymerase
   3483..3638    +  CDS            lacZα (fragment): LacZα fragment of β-galactosidase; lacZ fragment
   3642..4070    +  rep_origin     f1 ori (sequence partly withheld): f1 bacteriophage origin of replication; arrow indicates direction of (+) strand synthesis
   4098..4149    -  misc_feature   bom (fragment): basis of mobility region from pBR322
   4228..5031    -  CDS            URA3: orotidine-5'-phosphate decarboxylase, required for uracil biosynthesis; S. cerevisiae URA3; yeast auxotrophic marker, counterselectable with 5-fluoroorotic acid (5-FOA)
   5032..5247    -  promoter       URA3 promoter: S. cerevisiae URA3
   5255..5304    -  misc_feature   bom (fragment): basis of mobility region from pBR322
   5406..5441    -  CDS            rop (fragment): Rop protein, which maintains plasmids at low copy number; rop
