[The description below was written by a language model from this plasmid's Addgene catalogue record and pLannotate feature annotations shown in this document.]
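Description:
pSAC200 is an empty-backbone yeast CRISPR vector of about 5.5 kb built on pRS416, a low-copy yeast–E. coli shuttle plasmid. The catalogue purpose line calls it a "crispey-bar" vector. In Saccharomyces cerevisiae it is maintained through a CEN6/ARS element, which gives stable, near single-copy segregation. Selection is by URA3 under its native promoter, which complements uracil auxotrophy and can be counterselected with 5-fluoroorotic acid to cure the plasmid. In bacteria it replicates from a high-copy ColE1/pUC-type origin and is selected with ampicillin through the bla gene and its promoter. An f1 phage origin, a T7 promoter and a lacZα fragment remain from the pRS416 polylinker region. The short bom, rop and LEU2 promoter hits are small fragments, most likely backbone remnants or incidental matches rather than functional parts.

The only CRISPR-specific element annotated is a fragment of the Streptococcus pyogenes tracrRNA, consistent with a Cas9 guide RNA scaffold sitting in the former cloning region. No Cas9 coding sequence is annotated, so the nuclease presumably has to be supplied from another source. The stretch around the scaffold, roughly between the bacterial origin and the T7 promoter, is largely unannotated. The record does not state which promoter drives guide expression, or whether other components of the editing system, such as barcode elements, lie there. As an empty backbone with restriction-enzyme cloning, it is intended to receive user-designed inserts, presumably guide cassettes. The associated publication concerns gene-by-environment interactions among natural genetic variants, suggesting use in introducing and tracking variants in yeast, though the record gives no further detail.
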