Addgene plasmid #187911: pSAC200
Purpose: (Empty Backbone) psac200-crispey-bar-vector
Depositing lab: Hunter Fraser. Depositing organization: Stanford University. Publication: Gene-by-environment interactions are pervasive among natural genetic variants. Chen SA, Kern AF, Ang RML, Xie Y, Fraser HB. Cell Genom. 2023 Feb 28;3(4):100273. doi: 10.1016/j.xgen.2023.100273. eCollection 2023 Apr 12. PubMed 37082145.
Backbone
  Vector backbone: pRS416
  Vector type: Yeast Expression, CRISPR
  Selectable markers: URA3
Growth in bacteria
  Bacterial resistance: Ampicillin, 100 μg/mL
  Growth temperature: 37°C
  Growth strain: DH5alpha
  Copy number: Unknown
Gene/Insert
  Cloning method: Restriction Enzyme
  Sequencing primers: 5′ GCAGGTCGGAAATATTTATGGG
Terms and licenses: Academic/Nonprofit Terms; Industry Terms: Not Available to Industry
Depositor comments: Please visit https://www.biorxiv.org/content/10.1101/2022.06.05.494888v1 for bioRxiv preprint.
How to cite: pSAC200 was a gift from Hunter Fraser (Addgene plasmid # 187911 ; http://n2t.net/addgene:187911 ; RRID:Addgene_187911)
